Addgene plasmid #220176: pGM258
Purpose: Expresses exogenous C-terminal mutant TTC1 (I271D)
Depositing lab: Jonathan Weissman. Depositing organization: Whitehead Institute for Biomedical Research. Publication: Triaging of alpha-helical proteins to the mitochondrial outer membrane by distinct chaperone machinery based on substrate topology. Muthukumar G, Stevens TA, Inglis AJ, Esantsi TK, Saunders RA, Schulte F, Voorhees RM, Guna A, Weissman JS. Mol Cell. 2024 Mar 21;84(6):1101-1119.e9. doi: 10.1016/j.molcel.2024.01.028. Epub 2024 Feb 29. PubMed 38428433.
Backbone
  Vector backbone: MH0006
  Vector type: Lentiviral
Growth in bacteria
  Bacterial resistance: Ampicillin, 100 μg/mL
  Growth temperature: 37°C
  Growth strain: NEB Stable
  Copy number: High Copy
Gene/Insert
  Gene/Insert name: TTC1
  Species: H. sapiens (human)
  Insert size (bp): 1008
  Mutation: I271D
  Entrez Gene: TTC1 (a.k.a. TPR1)
  Tag / fusion protein: 3xFLAG (N terminal on insert)
  Cloning method: Gibson Cloning
Terms and licenses: Academic/Nonprofit Terms; Industry Terms: Not Available to Industry
How to cite: pGM258 was a gift from Jonathan Weissman (Addgene plasmid # 220176 ; http://n2t.net/addgene:220176 ; RRID:Addgene_220176)
