[The description below was written by a language model from this plasmid's Addgene catalogue record and pLannotate feature annotations shown in this document.]
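Description:
pGM258 is a 12.1 kb HIV-1-based lentiviral transfer plasmid, built on the MH0006 backbone, for expressing an N-terminally 3xFLAG-tagged human TTC1 (TPR1) carrying the I271D substitution, described in the record as a C-terminal mutant. It is propagated in E. coli as a high-copy plasmid through a ColE1/pUC-type origin and selected with ampicillin via the bla gene. The backbone also carries remnants of older vector lineages, including fragments of TcR, rop, bom and lacI, and an SV40 promoter followed by gpt fragments and SV40 small t intron/poly(A) sequences. These lie outside the region between the LTRs and do not appear to be part of the delivered payload.

The viral cassette runs from a truncated 5' LTR through the Ψ packaging signal with a partial gag sequence, the Rev response element and the cPPT/CTS. It ends in a WPRE and a self-inactivating ΔU3 3' LTR, so the integrated provirus lacks LTR promoter activity and expression depends on the internal promoter. That promoter is the human EF-1α core promoter with its intron A, which drives TagBFP followed by 3xFLAG and the TTC1 coding sequence on the same strand. The short gap between TagBFP and the FLAG tag is unannotated. A self-cleaving peptide or linker there would be plausible, but the record does not state how the blue reporter and the tagged protein are connected. TagBFP presumably marks transduced cells.

The stated purpose is exogenous expression of mutant TTC1. The associated study concerns chaperone-mediated triaging of alpha-helical proteins to the mitochondrial outer membrane, so the construct likely tests how this mutation affects TTC1 function in that process.
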