Features (pLannotate 1.2.2; 36 found; start..end, strand, type, name):
     21..89      +  CDS            nef (fragment): NEF_HV1Z2 - Experimental evidence at protein level: Swiss-Prot protein existence level 1. Extracellular Nef protein targets CD4(+) T-lymphocytes for apoptosis by interacting with CXCR4 surface receptors. From Human immunodeficiency virus type 1 group M subtype D (isolate Z2/CDC-Z34) (HIV-1).
     91..324     +  LTR            3' LTR (ΔU3): self-inactivating 3' long terminal repeat (LTR) from HIV-1
    349..367     -  promoter       SP6 promoter: promoter for bacteriophage SP6 RNA polymerase
    595..874     +  CDS            TcR (fragment): tetracycline efflux protein; tet; confers resistance to tetracycline
    875..923     -  misc_feature   bom (fragment): basis of mobility region from pBR322
   1025..1060    -  CDS            rop (fragment): Rop protein, which maintains plasmids at low copy number; rop
   1155..1259    +  promoter       AmpR promoter: bla
   1260..2120    +  CDS            AmpR: β-lactamase; bla; confers resistance to ampicillin, carbenicillin, and related antibiotics
   2291..2879    +  rep_origin     ori: high-copy-number ColE1/pMB1/pBR322/pUC origin of replication
   3062..3118    +  CDS            lacI (fragment): lac repressor; lacI; The lac repressor binds to the lac operator to inhibit transcription in E. coli. This inhibition can be relieved by adding lactose or isopropyl-β-D-thiogalactopyranoside (IPTG).
   3125..3454    +  promoter       SV40 promoter: SV40 enhancer and early promoter
   3654..3773    +  CDS            gpt (fragment): XGPT_ECOLI - Also known as gpp, gxu. Experimental evidence at protein level: Swiss-Prot protein existence level 1. Purine salvage pathway enzyme that catalyzes the transfer of the ribosyl-5-phosphate group from 5-phospho-alpha-D-ribose 1- diphosphate (PRPP) to the N9 position of the 6-oxopurines guanine and xanthine to form the corresponding ribonucleotides GMP (guanosine 5'- monophosphate) and XMP (xanthosine 5'-monophosphate), with the release of PPi. To a lesser extent, also acts on hypoxanthine (PubMed:9100006, PubMed:3886014). Does not ribophosphorylate adenine (PubMed:3886014). From Esch
   3773..4108    +  CDS            gpt (fragment): XGPT_ECOLI - Also known as gpp, gxu. Experimental evidence at protein level: Swiss-Prot protein existence level 1. Purine salvage pathway enzyme that catalyzes the transfer of the ribosyl-5-phosphate group from 5-phospho-alpha-D-ribose 1- diphosphate (PRPP) to the N9 position of the 6-oxopurines guanine and xanthine to form the corresponding ribonucleotides GMP (guanosine 5'- monophosphate) and XMP (xanthosine 5'-monophosphate), with the release of PPi. To a lesser extent, also acts on hypoxanthine (PubMed:9100006, PubMed:3886014). Does not ribophosphorylate adenine (PubMed:3886014). From Esch
   4203..4508    +  CDS            frsA (fragment): FRSA_ECOLI - Also known as yafA. Experimental evidence at protein level: Swiss-Prot protein existence level 1. Catalyzes the hydrolysis of esters (PubMed:15808744). Displays esterase activity toward pNP-butyrate (PubMed:15808744). May stimulate mixed-acid fermentation by acting as a fermentation/respiration switch that down-regulates respiration and up- regulates fermentation rates (PubMed:15169777). From Escherichia coli (strain K12).
   4512..4586    +  CDS            small t antigen (fragment): SV40 (simian virus 40) small t antigen
   4588..4653    +  intron         small t intron: SV40 (simian virus 40) small t antigen intron
   4783..4803    +  CDS            SV40 NLS: nuclear localization signal of SV40 (simian virus 40) large T antigen
   5122..5205    +  CDS            large T antigen (fragment): large T antigen from SV40 (simian virus 40)
   5228..5362    +  polyA_signal   SV40 poly(A) signal: SV40 polyadenylation signal
   5529..5858    +  CDS            nef (fragment): NEF_HV1BR - Experimental evidence at protein level: Swiss-Prot protein existence level 1. Extracellular Nef protein targets CD4(+) T-lymphocytes for apoptosis by interacting with CXCR4 surface receptors (PubMed:14990729). From Human immunodeficiency virus type 1 group M subtype B (isolate BRU/LAI) (HIV-1).
   5906..6163    +  LTR            5' LTR (truncated): truncated 5' long terminal repeat (LTR) from HIV-1
   6210..6335    +  misc_feature   HIV-1 Ψ: packaging signal of human immunodeficiency virus type 1
   6319..6657    +  CDS            HIV-1 gag (fragment): gag protein from human immunodeficiency virus 1; gag
   6832..7065    +  misc_feature   RRE: The Rev response element (RRE) of HIV-1 allows for Rev-dependent mRNA export from the nucleus to the cytoplasm.
   7442..7542    +  CDS            Rev (fragment): human immunodeficiency virus 1 (HIV-1) Rev protein; rev; enhances nuclear export of unspliced and incompletely spliced viral mRNAs
   7579..7696    +  misc_feature   cPPT/CTS: central polypurine tract and central termination sequence of HIV-1
   7733..7756    -  misc_feature   MCS (fragment): pBluescript multiple cloning site
   8447..8658    +  promoter       EF-1α core promoter: core promoter for human elongation factor EF-1α
   8659..9597    +  intron         EF-1α intron A: intron upstream of the start codon of human EF-1α
   9669..10367   +  CDS            TagBFP: TagBFP is a basic (constitutively fluorescent) blue fluorescent protein published in 2008, derived from Entacmaea quadricolor. It is reported to be a very rapidly-maturing monomer with very low acid sensitivity.
  10446..10511   +  CDS            3xFLAG: three tandem FLAG® epitope tags, followed by an enterokinase cleavage site
  10584..11453   +  CDS            TTC1: TTC1_HUMAN - Also known as TPR1. Experimental evidence at protein level: Swiss-Prot protein existence level 1. From Homo sapiens (Human).
  11468..11498   +  misc_feature   MCS (fragment): pUC18/19 multiple cloning site
  11499..11517   +  misc_feature   MCS (fragment): pBluescript multiple cloning site
  11517..12105   +  misc_feature   WPRE: woodchuck hepatitis virus posttranscriptional regulatory element
  12106..4       +  misc_feature   MCS (fragment) (across the origin): pBluescript multiple cloning site
>Addgene plasmid #220176 | pGM258 | addgene full sequence | sequence record 435684 | Addgene NGS Result
AGGGAATTAATTCGAGCTCGGTACCTTTAAGACCAATGACTTACAAGGCAGCTGTAGATCTTAGCCACTT
TTTAAAAGAAAAGGGGGGACTGGAAGGGCTAATTCACTCCCAACGAAGACAAGATCTGCTTTTTGCTTGT
ACTGGGTCTCTCTGGTTAGACCAGATCTGAGCCTGGGAGCTCTCTGGCTAACTAGGGAACCCACTGCTTA
AGCCTCAATAAAGCTTGCCTTGAGTGCTTCAAGTAGTGTGTGCCCGTCTGTTGTGTGACTCTGGTAACTA
GAGATCCCTCAGACCCTTTTAGTCAGTGTGGAAAATCTCTAGCAGCATCTAGAATTAATTCCGTGTATTC
TATAGTGTCACCTAAATCGTATGTGTATGATACATAAGGTTATGTATTAATTGTAGCCGCGTTCTAACGA
CAATATGTACAAGCCTAATTGTGTAGCATCTGGCTTACTGAAGCAGACCCTATCATCTCTCTCGTAAACT
GCCGTCAGAGTCGGTTTGGTTGGACGAACCTTCTGAGTTTCTGGTAACGCCGTCCCGCACCCGGAAATGG
TCAGCGAACCAATCAGCAGGGTCATCGCTAGCCAGATCCTCTACGCCGGACGCATCGTGGCCGGCATCAC
CGGCGCCACAGGTGCGGTTGCTGGCGCCTATATCGCCGACATCACCGATGGGGAAGATCGGGCTCGCCAC
TTCGGGCTCATGAGCGCTTGTTTCGGCGTGGGTATGGTGGCAGGCCCCGTGGCCGGGGGACTGTTGGGCG
CCATCTCCTTGCATGCACCATTCCTTGCGGCGGCGGTGCTCAACGGCCTCAACCTACTACTGGGCTGCTT
CCTAATGCAGGAGTCGCATAAGGGAGAGCGTCGAATGGTGCACTCTCAGTACAATCTGCTCTGATGCCGC
ATAGTTAAGCCAGCCCCGACACCCGCCAACACCCGCTGACGCGCCCTGACGGGCTTGTCTGCTCCCGGCA
TCCGCTTACAGACAAGCTGTGACCGTCTCCGGGAGCTGCATGTGTCAGAGGTTTTCACCGTCATCACCGA
AACGCGCGAGACGAAAGGGCCTCGTGATACGCCTATTTTTATAGGTTAATGTCATGATAATAATGGTTTC
TTAGACGTCAGGTGGCACTTTTCGGGGAAATGTGCGCGGAACCCCTATTTGTTTATTTTTCTAAATACAT
TCAAATATGTATCCGCTCATGAGACAATAACCCTGATAAATGCTTCAATAATATTGAAAAAGGAAGAGTA
TGAGTATTCAACATTTCCGTGTCGCCCTTATTCCCTTTTTTGCGGCATTTTGCCTTCCTGTTTTTGCTCA
CCCAGAAACGCTGGTGAAAGTAAAAGATGCTGAAGATCAGTTGGGTGCACGAGTGGGTTACATCGAACTG
GATCTCAACAGCGGTAAGATCCTTGAGAGTTTTCGCCCCGAAGAACGTTTTCCAATGATGAGCACTTTTA
AAGTTCTGCTATGTGGCGCGGTATTATCCCGTATTGACGCCGGGCAAGAGCAACTCGGTCGCCGCATACA
CTATTCTCAGAATGACTTGGTTGAGTACTCACCAGTCACAGAAAAGCATCTTACGGATGGCATGACAGTA
AGAGAATTATGCAGTGCTGCCATAACCATGAGTGATAACACTGCGGCCAACTTACTTCTGACAACGATCG
GAGGACCGAAGGAGCTAACCGCTTTTTTGCACAACATGGGGGATCATGTAACTCGCCTTGATCGTTGGGA
ACCGGAGCTGAATGAAGCCATACCAAACGACGAGCGTGACACCACGATGCCTGTAGCAATGGCAACAACG
TTGCGCAAACTATTAACTGGCGAACTACTTACTCTAGCTTCCCGGCAACAATTAATAGACTGGATGGAGG
CGGATAAAGTTGCAGGACCACTTCTGCGCTCGGCCCTTCCGGCTGGCTGGTTTATTGCTGATAAATCTGG
AGCCGGTGAGCGTGGGTCTCGCGGTATCATTGCAGCACTGGGGCCAGATGGTAAGCCCTCCCGTATCGTA
GTTATCTACACGACGGGGAGTCAGGCAACTATGGATGAACGAAATAGACAGATCGCTGAGATAGGTGCCT
CACTGATTAAGCATTGGTAACTGTCAGACCAAGTTTACTCATATATACTTTAGATTGATTTAAAACTTCA
TTTTTAATTTAAAAGGATCTAGGTGAAGATCCTTTTTGATAATCTCATGACCAAAATCCCTTAACGTGAG
TTTTCGTTCCACTGAGCGTCAGACCCCGTAGAAAAGATCAAAGGATCTTCTTGAGATCCTTTTTTTCTGC
GCGTAATCTGCTGCTTGCAAACAAAAAAACCACCGCTACCAGCGGTGGTTTGTTTGCCGGATCAAGAGCT
ACCAACTCTTTTTCCGAAGGTAACTGGCTTCAGCAGAGCGCAGATACCAAATACTGTTCTTCTAGTGTAG
CCGTAGTTAGGCCACCACTTCAAGAACTCTGTAGCACCGCCTACATACCTCGCTCTGCTAATCCTGTTAC
CAGTGGCTGCTGCCAGTGGCGATAAGTCGTGTCTTACCGGGTTGGACTCAAGACGATAGTTACCGGATAA
GGCGCAGCGGTCGGGCTGAACGGGGGGTTCGTGCACACAGCCCAGCTTGGAGCGAACGACCTACACCGAA
CTGAGATACCTACAGCGTGAGCTATGAGAAAGCGCCACGCTTCCCGAAGGGAGAAAGGCGGACAGGTATC
CGGTAAGCGGCAGGGTCGGAACAGGAGAGCGCACGAGGGAGCTTCCAGGGGGAAACGCCTGGTATCTTTA
TAGTCCTGTCGGGTTTCGCCACCTCTGACTTGAGCGTCGATTTTTGTGATGCTCGTCAGGGGGGCGGAGC
CTATGGAAAAACGCCAGCAACGCGGCCTTTTTACGGTTCCTGGCCTTTTGCTGGCCTTTTGCTCACATGT
TCTTTCCTGCGTTATCCCCTGATTCTGTGGATAACCGTATTACCGCCTTTGAGTGAGCTGATACCGCTCG
CCGCAGCCGAACGACCGAGCGCAGCGAGTCAGTGAGCGAGGAAGCGGAAGAGCGCCCAATACGCAAACCG
CCTCTCCCCGCGCGTTGGCCGATTCATTAATGCAGCTGTGGAATGTGTGTCAGTTAGGGTGTGGAAAGTC
CCCAGGCTCCCCAGCAGGCAGAAGTATGCAAAGCATGCATCTCAATTAGTCAGCAACCAGGTGTGGAAAG
TCCCCAGGCTCCCCAGCAGGCAGAAGTATGCAAAGCATGCATCTCAATTAGTCAGCAACCATAGTCCCGC
CCCTAACTCCGCCCATCCCGCCCCTAACTCCGCCCAGTTCCGCCCATTCTCCGCCCCATGGCTGACTAAT
TTTTTTTATTTATGCAGAGGCCGAGGCCGCCTCGGCCTCTGAGCTATTCCAGAAGTAGTGAGGAGGCTTT
TTTGGAGGCCTAGGCTTTTGCAAAAAGCTTGGACACAAGACAGGCTTGCGAGATATGTTTGAGAATACCA
CTTTATCCCGCGTCAGGGAGAGGCAGTGCGTAAAAAGACGCGGACTCATGTGAAATACTGGTTTTTAGTG
CGCCAGATCTCTATAATCTCGCGCAACCTATTTTCCCCTCGAACACTTTTTAAGCCGTAGATAAACAGGC
TGGGACACTTCACATGAGCGAAAAATACATCGTCACCTGGGACATGTTGCAGATCCATGCACGTAAACTC
GCAAGCCGACTGATGCCTTCTGAACAATGGAAAGGCATTATTGCCGTAAGCCGTGGCGGTCTGTACCGGG
TGCGTTACTGGCGCGTGAACTGGGTATTCGTCATGTCGATACCGTTTGTATTTCCAGCTACGATCACGAC
AACCAGCGCGAGCTTAAAGTGCTGAAACGCGCAGAAGGCGATGGCGAAGGCTTCATCGTTATTGATGACC
TGGTGGATACCGGTGGTACTGCGGTTGCGATTCGTGAAATGTATCCAAAAGCGCACTTTGTCACCATCTT
CGCAAAACCGGCTGGTCGTCCGCTGGTTGATGACTATGTTGTTGATATCCCGCAAGATACCTGGATTGAA
CAGCCGTGGGATATGGGCGTCGTATTCGTCCCGCCAATCTCCGGTCGCTAATCTTTTCAACGCCTGGCAC
TGCCGGGCGTTGTTCTTTTTAACTTCAGGCGGGTTACAATAGTTTCCAGTAAGTATTCTGGAGGCTGCAT
CCATGACACAGGCAAACCTGAGCGAAACCCTGTTCAAACCCCGCTTTAAACATCCTGAAACCTCGACGCT
AGTCCGCCGCTTTAATCACGGCGCACAACCGCCTGTGCAGTCGGCCCTTGATGGTAAAACCATCCCTCAC
TGGTATCGCATGATTAACCGTCTGATGTGGATCTGGCGCGGCATTGACCCACGCGAAATCCTCGACGTCC
AGGCACGTATTGTGATGAGCGATGCCGAACGTACCGACGATGATTTATACGATACGGTGATTGGCTACCG
TGGCGGCAACTGGATTTATGAGTGGGCCCCGGATCTTTGTGAAGGAACCTTACTTCTGTGGTGTGACATA
ATTGGACAAACTACCTACAGAGATTTAAAGCTCTAAGGTAAATATAAAATTTTTAAGTGTATAATGTGTT
AAACTACTGATTCTAATTGTTTGTGTATTTTAGATTCCAACCTATGGAACTGATGAATGGGAGCAGTGGT
GGAATGCCTTTAATGAGGAAAACCTGTTTTGCTCAGAAGAAATGCCATCTAGTGATGATGAGGCTACTGC
TGACTCTCAACATTCTACTCCTCCAAAAAAGAAGAGAAAGGTAGAAGACCCCAAGGACTTTCCTTCAGAA
TTGCTAAGTTTTTTGAGTCATGCTGTGTTTAGTAATAGAACTCTTGCTTGCTTTGCTATTTACACCACAA
AGGAAAAAGCTGCACTGCTATACAAGAAAATTATGGAAAAATATTCTGTAACCTTTATAAGTAGGCATAA
CAGTTATAATCATAACATACTGTTTTTTCTTACTCCACACAGGCATAGAGTGTCTGCTATTAATAACTAT
GCTCAAAAATTGTGTACCTTTAGCTTTTTAATTTGTAAAGGGGTTAATAAGGAATATTTGATGTATAGTG
CCTTGACTAGAGATCATAATCAGCCATACCACATTTGTAGAGGTTTTACTTGCTTTAAAAAACCTCCCAC
ACCTCCCCCTGAACCTGAAACATAAAATGAATGCAATTGTTGTTGTTAACTTGTTTATTGCAGCTTATAA
TGGTTACAAATAAAGCAATAGCATCACAAATTTCACAAATAAAGCATTTTTTTCACTGCATTCTAGTTGT
GGTTTGTCCAAACTCATCAATGTATCTTATCATGTCTGGATCAACTGGATAACTCAAGCTAACCAAAATC
ATCCCAAACTTCCCACCCCATACCCTATTACCACTGCCAATTACCTGTGGTTTCATTTACTCTAAACCTG
TGATTCCTCTGAATTATTTTCATTTTAAAGAAATTGTATTTGTTAAATATGTACTACAAACTTAGTAGTT
GGAAGGGCTAATTCACTCCCAAAGAAGACAAGATATCCTTGATCTGTGGATCTACCACACACAAGGCTAC
TTCCCTGATTAGCAGAACTACACACCAGGGCCAGGGGTCAGATATCCACTGACCTTTGGATGGTGCTACA
AGCTAGTACCAGTTGAGCCAGATAAGGTAGAAGAGGCCAATAAAGGAGAGAACACCAGCTTGTTACACCC
TGTGAGCCTGCATGGGATGGATGACCCGGAGAGAGAAGTGTTAGAGTGGAGGTTTGACAGCCGCCTAGCA
TTTCATCACGTGGCCCGAGAGCTGCATCCGGAGTACTTCAAGAACTGCTGATATCGAGCTTGCTACAAGG
GACTTTCCGCTGGGGACTTTCCAGGGAGGCGTGGCCTGGGCGGGACTGGGGAGTGGCGAGCCCTCAGATC
CTGCATATAAGCAGCTGCTTTTTGCCTGTACTGGGTCTCTCTGGTTAGACCAGATCTGAGCCTGGGAGCT
CTCTGGCTAACTAGGGAACCCACTGCTTAAGCCTCAATAAAGCTTGCCTTGAGTGCTTCAAGTAGTGTGT
GCCCGTCTGTTGTGTGACTCTGGTAACTAGAGATCCCTCAGACCCTTTTAGTCAGTGTGGAAAATCTCTA
GCAGTGGCGCCCGAACAGGGACTTGAAAGCGAAAGGGAAACCAGAGGAGCTCTCTCGACGCAGGACTCGG
CTTGCTGAAGCGCGCACGGCAAGAGGCGAGGGGCGGCGACTGGTGAGTACGCCAAAAATTTTGACTAGCG
GAGGCTAGAAGGAGAGAGATGGGTGCGAGAGCGTCAGTATTAAGCGGGGGAGAATTAGATCGCGATGGGA
AAAAATTCGGTTAAGGCCAGGGGGAAAGAAAAAATATAAATTAAAACATATAGTATGGGCAAGCAGGGAG
CTAGAACGATTCGCAGTTAATCCTGGCCTGTTAGAAACATCAGAAGGCTGTAGACAAATACTGGGACAGC
TACAACCATCCCTTCAGACAGGATCAGAAGAACTTAGATCATTATATAATACAGTAGCAACCCTCTATTG
TGTGCATCAAAGGATAGAGATAAAAGACACCAAGGAAGCTTTAGACAAGATAGAGGAAGAGCAAAACAAA
AGTAAGACCACCGCACAGCAAGCGGCCGGCCGCTGATCTTCAGACCTGGAGGAGGAGATATGAGGGACAA
TTGGAGAAGTGAATTATATAAATATAAAGTAGTAAAAATTGAACCATTAGGAGTAGCACCCACCAAGGCA
AAGAGAAGAGTGGTGCAGAGAGAAAAAAGAGCAGTGGGAATAGGAGCTTTGTTCCTTGGGTTCTTGGGAG
CAGCAGGAAGCACTATGGGCGCAGCGTCAATGACGCTGACGGTACAGGCCAGACAATTATTGTCTGGTAT
AGTGCAGCAGCAGAACAATTTGCTGAGGGCTATTGAGGCGCAACAGCATCTGTTGCAACTCACAGTCTGG
GGCATCAAGCAGCTCCAGGCAAGAATCCTGGCTGTGGAAAGATACCTAAAGGATCAACAGCTCCTGGGGA
TTTGGGGTTGCTCTGGAAAACTCATTTGCACCACTGCTGTGCCTTGGAATGCTAGTTGGAGTAATAAATC
TCTGGAACAGATTTGGAATCACACGACCTGGATGGAGTGGGACAGAGAAATTAACAATTACACAAGCTTA
ATACACTCCTTAATTGAAGAATCGCAAAACCAGCAAGAAAAGAATGAACAAGAATTATTGGAATTAGATA
AATGGGCAAGTTTGTGGAATTGGTTTAACATAACAAATTGGCTGTGGTATATAAAATTATTCATAATGAT
AGTAGGAGGCTTGGTAGGTTTAAGAATAGTTTTTGCTGTACTTTCTATAGTGAATAGAGTTAGGCAGGGA
TATTCACCATTATCGTTTCAGACCCACCTCCCAACCCCGAGGGGACCCGACAGGCCCGAAGGAATAGAAG
AAGAAGGTGGAGAGAGAGACAGAGACAGATCCATTCGATTAGTGAACGGATCTCGACGGTATCGCCAAAT
GGCAGTATTCATCCACAATTTTAAAAGAAAAGGGGGGATTGGGGGGTACAGTGCAGGGGAAAGAATAGTA
GACATAATAGCAACAGACATACAAACTAAAGAATTACAAAAACAAATTACAAAAATTCAAAATTTTCGGG
TTTATTACAGGGACAGCAGAGATCCAGTTTGGATCGATAAGCTTGATATCGAATTCGGGAGGTGGTCCCT
GCAGTTACGCCAATGATAACCCCCGCCAGAAAAATCTTAGTAGCCTTCCCTTTTTGTTTTCCGTGCCCCA
ACTCGGCGGATTGACTCGGCCCCTTCCGGAAACACCCGAATCAACTTCTAGTCAAATTATTGTTCACGCC
GCAATGACCCACCCCTGGCCCGCGTCTGTGGAACTGACCCCTGGTGTACAGGAGAGTTCGCTGCTGAAAG
TGGTCCCAAAGGGGTACTAGTTTTTAAGCTCCCAACTCCCCCTCCCCCAGCGTCTGGAGGATTCCACACC
CTCGCACCGCAGGGGCGAGGAAGTGGGCGGAGTCCGGTTTTGGCGCCAGCCGCTGAGGCTGCCAAGCAGA
AAAGCCACCGCTGAGGAGACTCCGGTCACTGTCCTCGCCCCGCCTCCCCCTTCCCTCCCCTTGGGGACCA
CCGGGCGCCACGCCGCGAACGGTAAGTGCCGCGGTCGTCGGCGCCTCCGCCCTCCCCCTAGGGCCCCAAT
TCCCAGCGGGCGCGGCGCGCGGCCCCTCCCCCCGCCGGGCGCGCGCCCGCTGCCCCGCCCTTCGTGGCCG
CCCGGCGTGGGCGGTGCCACCCCTCCCCCCGGCGGCCCCGCGCGCAGCTCCCGGCTCCCTCCCCCTTCGG
ATGTGGCTTGAGCTGTAGGCGCGGAGGGGCTCCGGTGCCCGTCAGTGGGCAGAGCGCACATCGCCCACAG
TCCCCGAGAAGTTGGGGGGAGGGGTCGGCAATTGAACCGGTGCCTAGAGAAGGTGGCGCGGGGTAAACTG
GGAAAGTGATGTCGTGTACTGGCTCCGCCTTTTTCCCGAGGGTGGGGGAGAACCGTATATAAGTGCAGTA
GTCGCCGTGAACGTTCTTTTTCGCAACGGGTTTGCCGCCAGAACACAGGTAAGTGCCGTGTGTGGTTCCC
GCGGGCCTGGCCTCTTTACGGGTTATGGCCCTTGCGTGCCTTGAATTACTTCCACCTGGCTGCAGTACGT
GATTCTTGATCCCGAGCTTCGGGTTGGAAGTGGGTGGGAGAGTTCGAGGCCTTGCGCTTAAGGAGCCCCT
TCGCCTCGTGCTTGAGTTGAGGCCTGGCCTGGGCGCTGGGGCCGCCGCGTGCGAATCTGGTGGCACCTTC
GCGCCTGTCTCGCTGCTTTCGATAAGTCTCTAGCCATTTAAAATTTTTGATGACCTGCTGCGACGCTTTT
TTTCTGGCAAGATAGTCTTGTAAATGCGGGCCAAGATCTGCACACTGGTATTTCGGTTTTTGGGGCCGCG
GGCGGCGACGGGGCCCGTGCGTCCCAGCGCACATGTTCGGCGAGGCGGGGCCTGCGAGCGCGGCCACCGA
GAATCGGACGGGGGTAGTCTCAAGCTGGCCGGCCTGCTCTGGTGCCTGGCCTCGCGCCGCCGTGTATCGC
CCCGCCCTGGGCGGCAAGGCTGGCCCGGTCGGCACCAGTTGCGTGAGCGGAAAGATGGCCGCTTCCCGGC
CCTGCTGCAGGGAGCTCAAAATGGAGGACGCGGCGCTCGGGAGAGCGGGCGGGTGAGTCACCCACACAAA
GGAAAAGGGCCTTTCCGTCCTCAGCCGTCGCTTCATGTGACTCCACGGAGTACCGGGCGCCGTCCAGGCA
CCTCGATTAGTTCTCGAGCTTTTGGAGTACGTCGTCTTTAGGTTGGGGGGAGGGGTTTTATGCGATGGAG
TTTCCCCACACTGAGTGGGTGGAGACTGAAGTTAGGCCAGCTTGGCACTTGATGTAATTCTCCTTGGAAT
TTGCCCTTTTTGAGTTTGGATCTTGGTTCATTCTCAAGCCTCAGACAGTGGTTCAAAGTTTTTTTCTTCC
ATTTCAGGTGTCGTGGAATTCTCACGCGTCTGCAGGATATCAAGCTTGCGGTACCGCGGGCCCGAAGCTT
ACGCCACCATGAGCGAGCTGATTAAGGAGAACATGCACATGAAGCTGTACATGGAGGGCACCGTGGACAA
CCATCACTTCAAGTGCACATCCGAGGGCGAAGGCAAGCCCTACGAGGGCACCCAGACCATGAGAATCAAG
GTGGTCGAGGGCGGCCCTCTCCCCTTCGCCTTCGACATCCTGGCTACTAGCTTCCTCTACGGCAGCAAGA
CCTTCATCAACCACACCCAGGGCATCCCCGACTTCTTCAAGCAGTCCTTCCCTGAGGGCTTCACATGGGA
GAGAGTCACCACATACGAAGACGGGGGCGTGCTGACCGCTACCCAGGACACCAGCCTCCAGGACGGCTGC
CTCATCTACAACGTCAAGATCAGAGGGGTGAACTTCACATCCAACGGCCCTGTGATGCAGAAGAAAACAC
TCGGCTGGGAGGCCTTCACCGAGACGCTGTACCCCGCTGACGGCGGCCTGGAAGGCAGAAACGACATGGC
CCTGAAGCTCGTGGGCGGGAGCCATCTGATCGCAAACATCAAGACCACATATAGATCCAAGAAACCCGCT
AAGAACCTCAAGATGCCTGGCGTCTACTATGTGGACTACAGACTGGAAAGAATCAAGGAGGCCAACAACG
AGACCTACGTCGAGCAGCACGAGGTGGCAGTGGCCAGATACTGCGACCTCCCTAGCAAACTGGGGCACAA
GCTTAATGGAAGCGGAGCTACTAACTTCAGCCTGCTGAAGCAGGCTGGAGACGTGGAGGAGAACCCTGGA
CCTGGATCCGGATCCGACTACAAAGACCATGACGGTGATTATAAAGATCATGACATCGATTACAAGGATG
ACGATGACAAGGCCGGATCTGGATCTGGCAGTGGATCAGGATCTGGTAGTGGTAGTGGTAGCGGAAGTGG
AAGTGGCAGTGGGGAGAAGTCAGAGAACTGTGGGGTTCCAGAGGATCTGTTAAATGGTTTGAAGGTTACA
GATACTCAGGAAGCCGAGTGTGCTGGCCCTCCAGTTCCTGATCCCAAAAATCAGCATTCCCAGAGTAAGC
TGCTCAGGGATGATGAGGCCCATCTCCAGGAGGACCAGGGAGAAGAGGAGTGTTTTCATGACTGCAGTGC
CTCATTTGAGGAGGAGCCAGGAGCGGACAAGGTTGAGAACAAATCTAATGAAGATGTGAATTCCTCTGAA
CTAGATGAAGAATACCTAATAGAACTGGAAAAAAACATGTCGGATGAAGAGAAACAGAAAAGAAGAGAAG
AGAGCACTAGACTAAAGGAGGAGGGAAATGAACAGTTTAAGAAAGGAGATTATATAGAAGCTGAAAGTTC
TTATAGTCGAGCCCTCGAAATGTGCCCATCCTGCTTCCAAAAGGAGAGGTCGATTCTATTTTCAAATAGA
GCTGCAGCAAGGATGAAACAGGACAAGAAAGAAATGGCCATCAATGACTGCAGCAAAGCAATTCAATTAA
ACCCCAGCTATATCAGGGCAATATTGAGGAGAGCAGAGTTGTATGAGAAGACGGACAAGCTAGATGAAGC
CCTGGAAGACTATAAATCTATATTAGAAAAAGATCCATCAATACATCAAGCAAGAGAAGCTTGTATGAGA
TTACCTAAGCAAATTGAAGAACGTAATGAAAGACTAAAAGAAGAGATGTTAGGTAAATTAAAAGATCTTG
GGAACTTGGTTCTCCGACCTTTTGGGCTCTCCACGGAAAATTTCCAGGACAAACAGGATTCCTCTACCGG
CTCGTACTCCATCAATTTCGTTCAAAATCCAAATAATAACAGATAATAAGGCCGCGACTCTAGAGTCGAC
CTGCAGGCATGCAAGCTTGATATCAAGCTTATCGATAATCAACCTCTGGATTACAAAATTTGTGAAAGAT
TGACTGGTATTCTTAACTATGTTGCTCCTTTTACGCTATGTGGATACGCTGCTTTAATGCCTTTGTATCA
TGCTATTGCTTCCCGTATGGCTTTCATTTTCTCCTCCTTGTATAAATCCTGGTTGCTGTCTCTTTATGAG
GAGTTGTGGCCCGTTGTCAGGCAACGTGGCGTGGTGTGCACTGTGTTTGCTGACGCAACCCCCACTGGTT
GGGGCATTGCCACCACCTGTCAGCTCCTTTCCGGGACTTTCGCTTTCCCCCTCCCTATTGCCACGGCGGA
ACTCATCGCCGCCTGCCTTGCCCGCTGCTGGACAGGGGCTCGGCTGTTGGGCACTGACAATTCCGTGGTG
TTGTCGGGGAAATCATCGTCCTTTCCTTGGCTGCTCGCCTGTGTTGCCACCTGGATTCTGCGCGGGACGT
CCTTCTGCTACGTCCCTTCGGCCCTCAATCCAGCGGACCTTCCTTCCCGCGGCCTGCTGCCGGCTCTGCG
GCCTCTTCCGCGTCTTCGCCTTCGCCCTCAGACGAGTCGGATCTCCCTTTGGGCCGCCTCCCCGCATCGA
TACCGTCGACCTCG
